Addgene plasmid #244288: pAAVLINK-EF1alpha-HA-5'-TANC2
Purpose: 5' AAVLINK plasmid for TANC2 expression
Depositing lab: Zhonghua Lu. Depositing organization: Shenzhen Institute of Advanced Technology (SIAT), Chinese Academy of Sciences. Publication: AAVLINK: A potent DNA-recombination method for large cargo delivery in gene therapy. Lin J, Lin Y, Liu N, Cao W, Zhang J, Wen S, Zhang Y, Liao W, Hong Z, Lin Y, Liu Q, Liu H, Li Q, Chen B, Li M, Luo Z, Yang L, Yang Y, Zheng SH, Wang Y, Chu H, Hu Y, Qin Y, Luo BX, Tian S, Chen Y, Yan T, Yang L, Wang H, Liu T, Jiang Y, Lu Z. Cell. 2026 Feb 5;189(3):969-986.e17. doi: 10.1016/j.cell.2025.12.039. Epub 2026 Jan 27. PubMed 41605211.
Backbone
  Vector backbone: pAAV-MCS2
  Backbone manufacturer: Steve Jackson (Addgene # 46954)
  Vector type: AAV
Growth in bacteria
  Bacterial resistance: Ampicillin, 100 μg/mL
  Growth temperature: 37°C
  Growth strain: NEB Stable
  Copy number: High Copy
Gene/Insert
  Gene/Insert name: TANC2
  Species: H. sapiens (human)
  Entrez Gene: TANC2 (a.k.a. IDDALDS, ROLSA, rols)
  Promoter: EF1alpha
  Tag / fusion protein: HA (N terminal on insert)
  Cloning method: Restriction Enzyme; 5′ cloning site unknown (unknown if destroyed)
Terms and licenses: Academic/Nonprofit Terms; Industry Terms: Not Available to Industry
Depositor comments: See publication for corresponding AAV Link vectors.
How to cite: pAAVLINK-EF1alpha-HA-5'-TANC2 was a gift from Zhonghua Lu (Addgene plasmid # 244288 ; http://n2t.net/addgene:244288 ; RRID:Addgene_244288)
