[The description below was written by a language model from this plasmid's Addgene catalogue record and pLannotate feature annotations shown in this document.]
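Description:
pAAVLINK-EF1alpha-HA-5'-TANC2 is an AAV transfer plasmid built on the pAAV-MCS2 backbone. It serves as the 5' half of a two-vector AAVLINK system for delivering human TANC2, a large postsynaptic scaffolding protein whose coding sequence is too big to fit comfortably in a single AAV genome. The 7.2 kb plasmid is maintained in bacteria through a high-copy ColE1/pUC-type origin and selected with ampicillin via the bla gene. It also carries an f1 phage origin, and a recombination-reducing host strain is recorded for propagation, as is common for ITR-containing plasmids.

Between the AAV2 inverted terminal repeats, expression is driven by the EF-1α core promoter followed by a truncated HTLV-1 5' LTR segment, a composite arrangement commonly used as a compact strong promoter. Downstream lies an approximately 3.5 kb fragment of the TANC2 coding sequence, recorded as carrying an N-terminal HA tag for detection, although the tag itself is not annotated in the feature table. The coding fragment is followed by a portion of a chimeric β-globin/immunoglobulin intron and a partial match to a lox2272 site just inside the right ITR; no polyadenylation signal is annotated. This layout suggests that Cre-mediated recombination at the lox site joins this genome to a matching 3' vector in co-transduced cells, with the intronic sequence allowing the junction to be spliced out and a full-length transcript to be restored. The record itself does not spell out this mechanism, and it refers to the associated publication for the corresponding partner vectors. The left ITR is detected only as short fragments in the annotation, while the right ITR is annotated in full.
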