Features (pLannotate 1.2.2; 15 found; start..end, strand, type, name):
     12..39      +  repeat_region  AAV2 ITR (fragment): inverted terminal repeat of adeno-associated virus serotype 2 inverted
     68..95      +  repeat_region  AAV2 ITR (fragment): inverted terminal repeat of adeno-associated virus serotype 2 inverted
    175..386     +  promoter       EF-1α core promoter: core promoter for human elongation factor EF-1α
    399..667     +  LTR            5' LTR (truncated): truncated 5' long terminal repeat (LTR) from human T-cell leukemia virus (HTLV) type 1
    737..4204    +  CDS            TANC2 (fragment): TANC2_HUMAN - Also known as KIAA1148, KIAA1636. Experimental evidence at protein level: Swiss-Prot protein existence level 1. Scaffolding protein in the dendritic spines which acts as immobile postsynaptic posts able to recruit KIF1A-driven dense core vesicles to dendritic spines. From Homo sapiens (Human).
   4323..4363    +  intron         chimeric intron (fragment): chimera between introns from human β-globin and immunoglobulin heavy chain genes
   4372..4400    +  protein_bind   lox2272 (fragment): Cre-mediated recombination occurs in the 8-bp core sequence (GGATACTT). lox2272 sites are compatible with each other, but incompatible with loxP or loxN sites (Lee and Saito, 1988). Cre recombinase
   4445..4585    +  repeat_region  AAV2 ITR: inverted terminal repeat of adeno-associated virus serotype 2 inverted
   4590..4641    -  misc_feature   bom (fragment): basis of mobility region from pBR322
   4660..5115    +  rep_origin     f1 ori (sequence partly withheld): f1 bacteriophage origin of replication; arrow indicates direction of (+) strand synthesis
   5116..5165    -  misc_feature   bom (fragment): basis of mobility region from pBR322
   5267..5302    -  CDS            rop (fragment): Rop protein, which maintains plasmids at low copy number; rop
   5397..5501    +  promoter       AmpR promoter: bla
   5502..6362    +  CDS            AmpR: β-lactamase; bla; confers resistance to ampicillin, carbenicillin, and related antibiotics
   6533..7121    +  rep_origin     ori: high-copy-number ColE1/pMB1/pBR322/pUC origin of replication
>Addgene plasmid #244288 | pAAVLINK-EF1alpha-HA-5'-TANC2 | addgene full sequence | sequence record 491439 | Addgene NGS Result
CCTGCAGGCAGCTGCGCGCTCGCTCGCTCACTGAGGCCGCCCGGGCGTCGGGCGACCTTTGGTCGCCCGG
CCTCAGTGAGCGAGCGAGCGCGCAGAGAGGGAGTGGCCAACTCCATCACTAGGGGTTCCTGCGGCCGCAC
GCGTGGATCTGCGATCGCTCCGGTGCCCGTCAGTGGGCAGAGCGCACATCGCCCACAGTCCCCGAGAAGT
TGGGGGGAGGGGTCGGCAATTGAACGGGTGCCTAGAGAAGGTGGCGCGGGGTAAACTGGGAAAGTGATGT
CGTGTACTGGCTCCGCCTTTTTCCCGAGGGTGGGGGAGAACCGTATATAAGTGCAGTAGTCGCCGTGAAC
GTTCTTTTTCGCAACGGGTTTGCCGCCAGAACACAGCTGAAGCTTCGAGGGGCTCGCATCTCTCCTTCAC
GCGCCCGCCGCCCTACCTGAGGCCGCCATCCACGCCGGTTGAGTCGCGTTCTGCCGCCTCCCGCCTGTGG
TGCCTCCTGAACTGCGTCCGCCGTCTAGGTAAGTTTAAAGCTCAGGTCGAGACCGGGCCTTTGTCCGGCG
CTCCCTTGGAGCCTACCTAGACTCAGCCGGCTCTCCACGCTTTGCCTGACCCTGCTTGCTCAACTCTACG
TCTTTGTTTCGTTTTCTGTTCTGCGCCGTTACAGATCCAAGCTGTGACCGGCGCCTACCGTACGGCCACC
ATGTACCCTTATGACGTACCTGACTATGCTGGATCTTTTCGGAATAGTCTCAAGATGCTGCTTACTGGTG
GGAAATCAAGTCGTAAAAACAGGTCAAGTGATGGAGGGAGCGAGGAACCACCGGATCGAAGACAGTCAAG
TGTAGACTCTCGCCAAAGCCGCTCTGGGCAAGGTGGCATCTCCACAGAAAGCGACTGTGCTTTTGAGCCA
GACTACGCTGTCCCGCCACTTCCAGTGAGTGAAGGTATGCAGCACATTCGGATTATGGAGGGCATGTCTC
GCTCTCTTCCATCCTCCCCCTTACTCACACATCAGTCTATCAGTGTTCGGCTCCAGCCTGTGAAGAAGTT
AACTGCCCCTCTGAGGAAGGCAAAGTTTGTTGAGAGCCCACGAATTCCAGAATCCGAGCTTGGCTCACCA
ACCCTCACTTCAGCTCAGAAACTGGACGTGGATGCATACTGCCCTGGTGATGCTGAACAGGAGCTTGGCC
CCCCTCCATCTGTAGATGAGGCAGCAAACACACTCATGACTCGTCTGGGTTTCCTCCTTGGAGAGAAAGT
CACAGAAGTTCAGCCAGGTGACCAATACAGCATGGAAGTACAGGATGAAAATCAGACCTCAGCAATCACC
CAGCGGATAAGTCCTTGTTCCACTCTGACTAGCAGCACTGCCTCTCCACCAGCCAGTAGCCCCTGCTCTA
CACTCCCACCCATCAGTACAAATGCAACTGCCAAGGACTGCAGCTATGGGGCTGTTACTAGTCCAACCTC
TACCCTTGAAAGCAGAGATAGTGGCATCATTGCTACATTAACAAGCTATTCTGAAAATGTGGAACGCACA
AAATATGCTGGGGAAAGCAGTAAAGAATTAGGATCTGGAGGAAACATAAAACCTTGGCAATCTCAAAAAT
CCAGCATGGACTCCTGTTTGTATCGAGTAGATGAAAACATGACTGCTTCCACCTATAGTCTGAATAAGAT
CCCAGAGAGAAATTTGGAAACAGTGTTATCTCAATCAGTACAGTCTATTCCTTTGTATCTCATGCCACGG
CCAAATTCAGTAGCAGCCACCAGCTCTGCCCACTTGGAAGACCTTGCTTACCTGGATGAGCAGAGACATA
CACCTTTGAGAACTTCTCTACGAATGCCAAGACAGAGCATGGGTGGTGCTCGCACACAGCAGGATTTAAG
AGTTCGCTTTGCACCTTATAGGCCTCCAGATATCTCCTTGAAGCCTCTGCTCTTTGAAGTGCCCAGCATC
ACTACAGAGTCAGTGTTTGTTGGCCGAGATTGGGTTTTCCACGAAATAGATGCTCAACTTCAAAGTTCAA
ATGCCAGCGTGAACCAAGGAGTAGTGATTGTGGGAAACATTGGATTCGGCAAAACTGCCATCATCTCCAG
ACTGGTGGCCCTCAGCTGCCATGGTACAAGGATGAGACAGATCGCCTCAGACAGCCCACATGCCTCCCCC
AAACATGTGGATGCCAACAGAGAGCTGCCACTCACACAGCCACCTTCAGCCCACTCATCTATCACCAGTG
GAAGCTGCCCAGGAACTCCGGAAATGCGCAGGCGGCAGGAGGAGGCTATGCGAAGACTAGCCTCGCAGGT
GGTTGCCTATCACTATTGTCAAGCAGATAATGCCTACACTTGCTTGGTGCCAGAATTTGTCCACAATGTT
GCTGCCTTGCTCTGCCGCTCACCTCAGCTGACAGCCTATCGGGAGCAGCTTCTTCGGGAACCTCACCTGC
AGAGCATGCTGAGCCTTCGTTCCTGTGTTCAAGACCCCATGGCCTCCTTCCGGAGGGGAGTTCTGGAGCC
ACTAGAAAATCTCCATAAAGAGAGAAAAATCCCAGATGAAGATTTCATCATTTTAATTGATGGATTAAAT
GAAGCAGAATTTCACAAACCGGATTATGGGGATACAATTGTATCGTTTCTGAGTAAAATGATCGGAAAGT
TTCCTTCTTGGCTCAAACTAATTGTAACAGTTAGGACCAGTTTACAGGAAATTACCAAGCTGCTGCCTTT
CCATAGGATTTTTTTGGATCGACTAGAAGAGAATGAAGCCATAGACCAGGACCTGCAGGCTTACATCCTG
CACCGGATACACAGCAGCTCAGAGATCCAGAATAACATTTCACTTAATGGCAAAATGGACAATACTACAT
TTGGCAAACTCAGTTCTCATCTCAAGACCCTCAGTCAAGGGTCCTATCTATATCTGAAACTTACATTTGA
CCTCATAGAGAAAGGCTATCTAGTGTTAAAGAGCTCTAGCTACAAAGTAGTTCCTGTTTCGCTCTCAGAG
GTTTATTTACTCCAGTGCAATATGAAGTTCCCAACCCAGTCTTCCTTTGACCGGGTGATGCCTCTCCTGA
ATGTGGCAGTGGCCTCTCTCCACCCACTGACTGATGAGCATATCTTCCAGGCCATCAATGCTGGGAGCAT
TGAAGGCACACTAGAATGGGAGGATTTTCAGCAGAGAATGGAGAACCTCTCCATGTTCCTAATCAAGCGC
AGAGACATGACTCGTATGTTTGTACATCCTTCTTTTCGAGAATGGCTTATCTGGAGAGAAGAAGGAGAGA
AAACCAAATTTCTCTGTGATCCGAGGAGTGGTCACACGTTACTTGCCTTCTGGTTTTCCCGCCAAGAGGG
AAAACTAAACCGACAGCAGACTATTGAACTGGGACATCACATCCTCAAAGCACACATTTTTAAGGGTTTG
AGTAAAAAAGTTGGTGTATCATCCTCCATCCTCCAAGGTCTCTGGATCTCTTATAGCACAGAAGGTCTTT
CCATGGCACTGGCGTCTTTACGAAATCTCTACACTCCAAATATAAAGGTCAGCCGACTGCTGATTTTGGG
AGGTGCCAATATTAATTACCGGACAGAGGTTTTAAATAATGCTCCAATTCTATGTGTTCAGTCCCATCTT
GGTTACACAGAAATGGTAGCCCTGCTGCTGGAGTTCGGGGCCAACGTGGATGCCTCTTCTGAAAGTGGCC
TGACTCCCTTGGGATATGCTGCAGCAGCAGGGTACCTGAGCATTGTGGTGCTGCTGTGCAAGAAACGGGC
CAAGGTGGATCATTTGGATAAGAACGGGCAGTGTGCTTTGGTTCATGCTGCACTCCGAGGTCATCTGGAG
GTTGTCAAGTTTTTGATTCAGTGTGACTGGACGATGGCCGGCCAGCAGCAAGGAGTATTTAAGAAGAGCC
ATGCCATCCAACAGGCCCTCATTGCTGCAGCCAGCATGGGTTATACTGAGATTGTCTCCTACCTACTTGA
TCTTCCAGAAAAAGATGAAGAGGAAGTAGAGCGAGCACAGATCAACAGCTTTGACAGTCTCTGGGGAGAG
ACAGCCCTAACAGCTGCAGCCGGAAGGGGCAAACTGGAGGTGTGCCGTTTGCTCTTGGAACAAGGGGCGG
CAGTGGCCCAGCCAAACCGCCGAGGAGCAGTGCCACTATTCAGCACAGTGCGCCAGGGCCACTGGCAGAT
TGTTGATCTTTTACTCACCCATGGAGCTGATGTCAACATGGCAGACAAGCAGGGCCGCACTCCCCTGATG
ATGGCTGCTTCCGAAGGCCATCTAGGAACCGTGGACTTTCTGCTTGCACAAGGTAAGTATCAAGGTTACA
AGACAGGTTTAAGGAGACCAATAAGCTATTATTCGTATAGGATACTTTATACGAAGTTATTAAGTTATGG
AGACCGGTGTGGCACGTGCGGACCGAGCGGCCGCAGGAACCCCTAGTGATGGAGTTGGCCACTCCCTCTC
TGCGCGCTCGCTCGCTCACTGAGGCCGGGCGACCAAAGGTCGCCCGACGCCCGGGCTTTGCCCGGGCGGC
CTCAGTGAGCGAGCGAGCGCGCAGCTGCCTGCAGGGGCGCCTGATGCGGTATTTTCTCCTTACGCATCTG
TGCGGTATTTCACACCGCATA
[95 nt withheld, positions 4642-4736]
T
[46 nt withheld, positions 4738-4783]
C
[141 nt withheld, positions 4785-4925]
CCTTTGACGTTGGAGTCCACGTTCTTT
[37 nt withheld, positions 4953-4989]
ACTCTATCTCGGGCTATTCTTTTGATTTATAAGGGATTTTGCCGATTTCGGTCTATTGGTTAAAAAATGA
GCTGATTTAACAAAAATTTAACGCGAATTTTAACAAAATATTAACGTTTACAATTTTATGGTGCACTCTC
AGTACAATCTGCTCTGATGCCGCATAGTTAAGCCAGCCCCGACACCCGCCAACACCCGCTGACGCGCCCT
GACGGGCTTGTCTGCTCCCGGCATCCGCTTACAGACAAGCTGTGACCGTCTCCGGGAGCTGCATGTGTCA
GAGGTTTTCACCGTCATCACCGAAACGCGCGAGACGAAAGGGCCTCGTGATACGCCTATTTTTATAGGTT
AATGTCATGATAATAATGGTTTCTTAGACGTCAGGTGGCACTTTTCGGGGAAATGTGCGCGGAACCCCTA
TTTGTTTATTTTTCTAAATACATTCAAATATGTATCCGCTCATGAGACAATAACCCTGATAAATGCTTCA
ATAATATTGAAAAAGGAAGAGTATGAGTATTCAACATTTCCGTGTCGCCCTTATTCCCTTTTTTGCGGCA
TTTTGCCTTCCTGTTTTTGCTCACCCAGAAACGCTGGTGAAAGTAAAAGATGCTGAAGATCAGTTGGGTG
CACGAGTGGGTTACATCGAACTGGATCTCAACAGCGGTAAGATCCTTGAGAGTTTTCGCCCCGAAGAACG
TTTTCCAATGATGAGCACTTTTAAAGTTCTGCTATGTGGCGCGGTATTATCCCGTATTGACGCCGGGCAA
GAGCAACTCGGTCGCCGCATACACTATTCTCAGAATGACTTGGTTGAGTACTCACCAGTCACAGAAAAGC
ATCTTACGGATGGCATGACAGTAAGAGAATTATGCAGTGCTGCCATAACCATGAGTGATAACACTGCGGC
CAACTTACTTCTGACAACGATCGGAGGACCGAAGGAGCTAACCGCTTTTTTGCACAACATGGGGGATCAT
GTAACTCGCCTTGATCGTTGGGAACCGGAGCTGAATGAAGCCATACCAAACGACGAGCGTGACACCACGA
TGCCTGTAGCAATGGCAACAACGTTGCGCAAACTATTAACTGGCGAACTACTTACTCTAGCTTCCCGGCA
ACAATTAATAGACTGGATGGAGGCGGATAAAGTTGCAGGACCACTTCTGCGCTCGGCCCTTCCGGCTGGC
TGGTTTATTGCTGATAAATCTGGAGCCGGTGAGCGTGGGTCTCGCGGTATCATTGCAGCACTGGGGCCAG
ATGGTAAGCCCTCCCGTATCGTAGTTATCTACACGACGGGGAGTCAGGCAACTATGGATGAACGAAATAG
ACAGATCGCTGAGATAGGTGCCTCACTGATTAAGCATTGGTAACTGTCAGACCAAGTTTACTCATATATA
CTTTAGATTGATTTAAAACTTCATTTTTAATTTAAAAGGATCTAGGTGAAGATCCTTTTTGATAATCTCA
TGACCAAAATCCCTTAACGTGAGTTTTCGTTCCACTGAGCGTCAGACCCCGTAGAAAAGATCAAAGGATC
TTCTTGAGATCCTTTTTTTCTGCGCGTAATCTGCTGCTTGCAAACAAAAAAACCACCGCTACCAGCGGTG
GTTTGTTTGCCGGATCAAGAGCTACCAACTCTTTTTCCGAAGGTAACTGGCTTCAGCAGAGCGCAGATAC
CAAATACTGTTCTTCTAGTGTAGCCGTAGTTAGGCCACCACTTCAAGAACTCTGTAGCACCGCCTACATA
CCTCGCTCTGCTAATCCTGTTACCAGTGGCTGCTGCCAGTGGCGATAAGTCGTGTCTTACCGGGTTGGAC
TCAAGACGATAGTTACCGGATAAGGCGCAGCGGTCGGGCTGAACGGGGGGTTCGTGCACACAGCCCAGCT
TGGAGCGAACGACCTACACCGAACTGAGATACCTACAGCGTGAGCTATGAGAAAGCGCCACGCTTCCCGA
AGGGAGAAAGGCGGACAGGTATCCGGTAAGCGGCAGGGTCGGAACAGGAGAGCGCACGAGGGAGCTTCCA
GGGGGAAACGCCTGGTATCTTTATAGTCCTGTCGGGTTTCGCCACCTCTGACTTGAGCGTCGATTTTTGT
GATGCTCGTCAGGGGGGCGGAGCCTATGGAAAAACGCCAGCAACGCGGCCTTTTTACGGTTCCTGGCCTT
TTGCTGGCCTTTTGCTCACATGT
